>Addgene plasmid #24637 | GST-YAP2 | addgene full sequence | sequence record 174857 | Addgene NGS Result
TTTTTAATTTAAAAGGATCTAGGTGAAGATCCTTTTTGATAATCTCATGACCAAAATCCCTTAACGTGAG
TTTTCGTTCCACTGAGCGTCAGACCCCGTAGAAAAGATCAAAGGATCTTCTTGAGATCCTTTTTTTCTGC
GCGTAATCTGCTGCTTGCAAACAAAAAAACCACCGCTACCAGCGGTGGTTTGTTTGCCGGATCAAGAGCT
ACCAACTCTTTTTCCGAAGGTAACTGGCTTCAGCAGAGCGCAGATACCAAATACTGTCCTTCTAGTGTAG
CCGTAGTTAGGCCACCACTTCAAGAACTCTGTAGCACCGCCTACATACCTCGCTCTGCTAATCCTGTTAC
CAGTGGCTGCTGCCAGTGGCGATAAGTCGTGTCTTACCGGGTTGGACTCAAGACGATAGTTACCGGATAA
GGCGCAGCGGTCGGGCTGAACGGGGGGTTCGTGCACACAGCCCAGCTTGGAGCGAACGACCTACACCGAA
CTGAGATACCTACAGCGTGAGCTATGAGAAAGCGCCACGCTTCCCGAAGGGAGAAAGGCGGACAGGTATC
CGGTAAGCGGCAGGGTCGGAACAGGAGAGCGCACGAGGGAGCTTCCAGGGGGAAACGCCTGGTATCTTTA
TAGTCCTGTCGGGTTTCGCCACCTCTGACTTGAGCGTCGATTTTTGTGATGCTCGTCAGGGGGGCGGAGC
CTATGGAAAAACGCCAGCAACGCGGCCTTTTTACGGTTCCTGGCCTTTTGCTGGCCTTTTGCTCACATGT
TCTTTCCTGCGTTATCCCCTGATTCTGTGGATAACCGTATTACCGCCTTTGAGTGAGCTGATACCGCTCG
CCGCAGCCGAACGACCGAGCGCAGCGAGTCAGTGAGCGAGGAAGCGGAAGAGCGCCTGATGCGGTATTTT
CTCCTTACGCATCTGTGCGGTATTTCACACCGCATAAATTCCGACACCATCGAATGGCGCAAAACCTTTC
GCGGTATGGCATGATAGCGCCCGGAAGAGAGTCAATTCAGGGTGGTGAATGTGAAACCAGTAACGTTATA
CGATGTCGCAGAGTATGCCGGTGTCTCTTATCAGACCGTTTCCCGCGTGGTGAACCAGGCCAGCCACGTT
TCTGCGAAAACGCGGGAAAAAGTGGAAGCGGCGATGGCGGAGCTGAATTACATTCCCAACCGCGTGGCAC
AACAACTGGCGGGCAAACAGTCGTTGCTGATTGGCGTTGCCACCTCCAGTCTGGCCCTGCACGCGCCGTC
GCAAATTGTCGCGGCGATTAAATCTCGCGCCGATCAACTGGGTGCCAGCGTGGTGGTGTCGATGGTAGAA
CGAAGCGGCGTCGAAGCCTGTAAAGCGGCGGTGCACAATCTTCTCGCGCAACGCGTCAGTGGGCTGATCA
TTAACTATCCGCTGGATGACCAGGATGCCATTGCTGTGGAAGCTGCCTGCACTAATGTTCCGGCGTTATT
TCTTGATGTCTCTGACCAGACACCCATCAACAGTATTATTTTCTCCCATGAAGACGGTACGCGACTGGGC
GTGGAGCATCTGGTCGCATTGGGTCACCAGCAAATCGCGCTGTTAGCGGGCCCATTAAGTTCTGTCTCGG
CGCGTCTGCGTCTGGCTGGCTGGCATAAATATCTCACTCGCAATCAAATTCAGCCGATAGCGGAACGGGA
AGGCGACTGGAGTGCCATGTCCGGTTTTCAACAAACCATGCAAATGCTGAATGAGGGCATCGTTCCCACT
GCGATGCTGGTTGCCAACGATCAGATGGCGCTGGGCGCAATGCGCGCCATTACCGAGTCCGGGCTGCGCG
TTGGTGCGGATATCTCGGTAGTGGGATACGACGATACCGAAGACAGCTCATGTTATATCCCGCCGTTAAC
CACCATCAAACAGGATTTTCGCCTGCTGGGGCAAACCAGCGTGGACCGCTTGCTGCAACTCTCTCAGGGC
CAGGCGGTGAAGGGCAATCAGCTGTTGCCCGTCTCACTGGTGAAAAGAAAAACCACCCTGGCGCCCAATA
CGCAAACCGCCTCTCCCCGCGCGTTGGCCGATTCATTAATGCAGCTGGCACGACAGGTTTCCCGACTGGA
AAGCGGGCAGTGAGCGCAACGCAATTAATGTAAGTTAGCTCACTCATTAGGCACCCCAGGCTTTACACTT
TATGCTTCCGGCTCGTATGTTGTGTGGAATTGTGAGCGGATAACAATTTCACACAGGAAACAGCTATGAC
CATGATTACGGATTCACTGGCCGTCGTTTTACAACGTCGTGACTGGGAAAACCCTGGCGTTACCCAACTT
AATCGCCTTGCAGCACATCCCCCTTTCGCCAGCTGGCGTAATAGCGAAGAGGCCCGCACCGATCGCCCTT
CCCAACAGTTGCGCAGCCTGAATGGCGAATGGCGCTTTGCCTGGTTTCCGGCACCAGAAGCGGTGCCGGA
AAGCTGGCTGGAGTGCGATCTTCCTGAGGCCGATACTGTCGTCGTCCCCTCAAACTGGCAGATGCACGGT
TACGATGCGCCCATCTACACCAACGTGACCTATCCCATTACGGTCAATCCGCCGTTTGTTCCCACGGAGA
ATCCGACGGGTTGTTACTCGCTCACATTTAATGTTGATGAAAGCTGGCTACAGGAAGGCCAGACGCGAAT
TATTTTTGATGGCGTTGGAATTAGCTTATCGACTGCACGGTGCACCAATGCTTCTGGCGTCAGGCAGCCA
TCGGAAGCTGTGGTATGGCTGTGCAGGTCGTAAATCACTGCATAATTCGTGTCGCTCAAGGCGCACTCCC
GTTCTGGATAATGTTTTTTGCGCCGACATCATAACGGTTCTGGCAAATATTCTGAAATGAGCTGTTGACA
ATTAATCATCGGCTCGTATAATGTGTGGAATTGTGAGCGGATAACAATTTCACACAGGAAACAGTATTCA
TGTCCCCTATACTAGGTTATTGGAAAATTAAGGGCCTTGTGCAACCCACTCGACTTCTTTTGGAATATCT
TGAAGAAAAATATGAAGAGCATTTGTATGAGCGCGATGAAGGTGATAAATGGCGAAACAAAAAGTTTGAA
TTGGGTTTGGAGTTTCCCAATCTTCCTTATTATATTGATGGTGATGTTAAATTAACACAGTCTATGGCCA
TCATACGTTATATAGCTGACAAGCACAACATGTTGGGTGGTTGTCCAAAAGAGCGTGCAGAGATTTCAAT
GCTTGAAGGAGCGGTTTTGGATATTAGATACGGTGTTTCGAGAATTGCATATAGTAAAGACTTTGAAACT
CTCAAAGTTGATTTTCTTAGCAAGCTACCTGAAATGCTGAAAATGTTCGAAGATCGTTTATGTCATAAAA
CATATTTAAATGGTGATCATGTAACCCATCCTGACTTCATGTTGTATGACGCTCTTGATGTTGTTTTATA
CATGGACCCAATGTGCCTGGATGCGTTCCCAAAATTAGTTTGTTTTAAAAAACGTATTGAAGCTATCCCA
CAAATTGATAAGTACTTGAAATCCAGCAAGTATATAGCATGGCCTTTGCAGGGCTGGCAAGCCACGTTTG
GTGGTGGCGACCATCCTCCAAAATCGGATCTGGTTCCGCGTGGATCCCCGGGAATTTCCGGTGGTGGTGG
TGGAATTCTAATGGATCCCGGGCAGCAGCCGCCGCCTCAACCGGCCCCCCAGGGCCAAGGGCAGCCGCCT
TCGCAGCCCCCGCAGGGGCAGGGCCCGCCGTCCGGACCCGGGCAACCGGCACCCGCGGCGACCCAGGCGG
CGCCGCAGGCACCCCCCGCCGGGCATCAGATCGTGCACGTCCGCGGGGACTCGGAGACCGACCTGGAGGC
GCTCTTCAACGCCGTCATGAACCCCAAGACGGCCAACGTGCCCCAGACCGTGCCCATGAGGCTCCGGAAG
CTGCCCGACTCCTTCTTCAAGCCGCCGGAGCCCAAATCCCACTCCCGACAGGCCAGTACTGATGCAGGCA
CTGCAGGAGCCCTGACTCCACAGCATGTTCGAGCTCATTCCTCTCCAGCTTCTCTGCAGTTGGGAGCTGT
TTCTCCTGGGACACTGACCCCCACTGGAGTAGTCTCTGGCCCAGCAGCTACACCCACAGCTCAGCATCTT
CGACAGTCTTCTTTTGAGATACCTGATGATGTACCTCTGCCAGCAGGTTGGGAGATGGCAAAGACATCTT
CTGGTCAGAGATACTTCTTAAATCACATCGATCAGACAACAACATGGCAGGACCCCAGGAAGGCCATGCT
GTCCCAGATGAACGTCACAGCCCCCACCAGTCCACCAGTGCAGCAGAATATGATGAACTCGGCTTCAGGT
CCTCTTCCTGATGGATGGGAACAAGCCATGACTCAGGATGGAGAAATTTACTATATAAACCATAAGAACA
AGACCACCTCTTGGCTAGACCCAAGGCTTGACCCTCGTTTTGCCATGAACCAGAGAATCAGTCAGAGTGC
TCCAGTGAAACAGCCACCACCCCTGGCTCCCCAGAGCCCACAGGGAGGCGTCATGGGTGGCAGCAACTCC
AACCAGCAGCAACAGATGCGACTGCAGCAACTGCAGATGGAGAAGGAGAGGCTGCGGCTGAAACAGCAAG
AACTGCTTCGGCAGGAGTTAGCCCTGCGTAGCCAGTTACCAACACTGGAGCAGGATGGTGGGACTCAAAA
TCCAGTGTCTTCTCCCGGGATGTCTCAGGAATTGAGAACAATGACGACCAATAGCTCAGATCCTTTCCTT
AACAGTGGCACCTATCACTCTCGAGATGAGAGTACAGACAGTGGACTAAGCATGAGCAGCTACAGTGTCC
CTCGAACCCCAGATGACTTCCTGAACAGTGTGGATGAGATGGATACAGGTGATACTATCAACCAAAGCAC
CCTGCCCTCACAGCAGAACCGTTTCCCAGACTACCTTGAAGCCATTCCTGGGACAAATGTGGACCTTGGA
ACACTGGAAGGAGATGGAATGAACATAGAAGGAGAGGAGCTGATGCCAAGTCTGCAGGAAGCTTTGAGTT
CTGACATCCTTAATGACATGGAGTCTGTTTTGGCTGCCACCAAGCTAGATAAAGAAAGCTTTCTTACATG
GTTATAGGTCGACTCGAGCTCAAGCTTAATTCATCGTGACTGACTGACGATCTGCCTCGCGCGTTTCGGT
GATGACGGTGAAAACCTCTGACACATGCAGCTCCCGGAGACGGTCACAGCTTGTCTGTAAGCGGATGCCG
GGAGCAGACAAGCCCGTCAGGGCGCGTCAGCGGGTGTTGGCGGGTGTCGGGGCGCAGCCATGACCCAGTC
ACGTAGCGATAGCGGAGTGTATAATTCTTGAAGACGAAAGGGCCTCGTGATACGCCTATTTTTATAGGTT
AATGTCATGATAATAATGGTTTCTTAGACGTCAGGTGGCACTTTTCGGGGAAATGTGCGCGGAACCCCTA
TTTGTTTATTTTTCTAAATACATTCAAATATGTATCCGCTCATGAGACAATAACCCTGATAAATGCTTCA
ATAATATTGAAAAAGGAAGAGTATGAGTATTCAACATTTCCGTGTCGCCCTTATTCCCTTTTTTGCGGCA
TTTTGCCTTCCTGTTTTTGCTCACCCAGAAACGCTGGTGAAAGTAAAAGATGCTGAAGATCAGTTGGGTG
CACGAGTGGGTTACATCGAACTGGATCTCAACAGCGGTAAGATCCTTGAGAGTTTTCGCCCCGAAGAACG
TTTTCCAATGATGAGCACTTTTAAAGTTCTGCTATGTGGCGCGGTATTATCCCGTGTTGACGCCGGGCAA
GAGCAACTCGGTCGCCGCATACACTATTCTCAGAATGACTTGGTTGAGTACTCACCAGTCACAGAAAAGC
ATCTTACGGATGGCATGACAGTAAGAGAATTATGCAGTGCTGCCATAACCATGAGTGATAACACTGCGGC
CAACTTACTTCTGACAACGATCGGAGGACCGAAGGAGCTAACCGCTTTTTTGCACAACATGGGGGATCAT
GTAACTCGCCTTGATCGTTGGGAACCGGAGCTGAATGAAGCCATACCAAACGACGAGCGTGACACCACGA
TGCCTGCAGCAATGGCAACAACGTTGCGCAAACTATTAACTGGCGAACTACTTACTCTAGCTTCCCGGCA
ACAATTAATAGACTGGATGGAGGCGGATAAAGTTGCAGGACCACTTCTGCGCTCGGCCCTTCCGGCTGGC
TGGTTTATTGCTGATAAATCTGGAGCCGGTGAGCGTGGGTCTCGCGGTATCATTGCAGCACTGGGGCCAG
ATGGTAAGCCCTCCCGTATCGTAGTTATCTACACGACGGGGAGTCAGGCAACTATGGATGAACGAAATAG
ACAGATCGCTGAGATAGGTGCCTCACTGATTAAGCATTGGTAACTGTCAGACCAAGTTTACTCATATATA
CTTTAGATTGATTTAAAACTTCA
Features (pLannotate 1.2.2; 17 found; start..end, strand, type, name):
    121..709     +  rep_origin     ori: high-copy-number ColE1/pMB1/pBR322/pUC origin of replication
    895..946     -  misc_feature   bom (fragment): basis of mobility region from pBR322
    953..1030    +  promoter       lacI promoter: lacI
   1031..2113    +  CDS            lacI: lac repressor; lacI; The lac repressor binds to the lac operator to inhibit transcription in E. coli. This inhibition can be relieved by adding lactose or isopropyl-β-D-thiogalactopyranoside (IPTG).
   2126..2147    +  protein_bind   CAP binding site: CAP binding activates transcription in the presence of cAMP. E. coli catabolite activator protein
   2162..2192    +  promoter       lac promoter: promoter for the E. coli lac operon
   2200..2216    +  protein_bind   lac operator: The lac repressor binds to the lac operator to inhibit transcription in E. coli. This inhibition can be relieved by adding lactose or isopropyl-β-D-thiogalactopyranoside (IPTG). lac repressor encoded by lacI
   2236..2409    +  CDS            lacZα: LacZα fragment of β-galactosidase; lacZ fragment
   2673..2789    -  CDS            yciV (fragment): RNAAM_ECOLI - Also known as trpH From Escherichia coli (strain K12).
   2865..2893    +  promoter       tac promoter: strong E. coli promoter; hybrid between the trp and lac UV5 promoters
   2901..2917    +  protein_bind   lac operator: The lac repressor binds to the lac operator to inhibit transcription in E. coli. This inhibition can be relieved by adding lactose or isopropyl-β-D-thiogalactopyranoside (IPTG). lac repressor encoded by lacI
   2940..3593    +  CDS            GST26_SCHJA: Experimental evidence at protein level: Swiss-Prot protein existence level 1. GST isoenzymes appear to play a central role in the parasite detoxification system. Other functions are also suspected including a role in increasing the solubility of haematin in the parasite gut. From Schistosoma japonicum (Blood fluke).
   3651..5114    +  CDS            YAP1: YAP1_HUMAN - Also known as YAP65. Experimental evidence at protein level: Swiss-Prot protein existence level 1. [Isoform 3]: Activates the C-terminal fragment (CTF) of ERBB4 (isoform 3). From Homo sapiens (Human).
   5162..5201    +  CDS            rop (fragment): Rop protein, which maintains plasmids at low copy number; rop
   5303..5343    +  misc_feature   bom (fragment): basis of mobility region from pBR322
   5448..5552    +  promoter       AmpR promoter: bla
   5553..6413    +  CDS            AmpR: β-lactamase; bla; confers resistance to ampicillin, carbenicillin, and related antibiotics
