[The description below was written by a language model from this plasmid's Addgene catalogue record and pLannotate feature annotations shown in this document.]
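Description:
GST-YAP2 is a bacterial expression plasmid built on the pGEX-KG backbone for producing human YAP1 (the form historically called YAP2, catalogued as YAP1 isoform 3) as a glutathione S-transferase fusion protein in E. coli. The sequenced plasmid is about 6.5 kb, consistent with the roughly 5 kb backbone plus a 1.5 kb insert introduced by restriction enzyme cloning. It replicates from a high-copy ColE1/pMB1-type origin and is selected with ampicillin through the β-lactamase (AmpR) gene and its native promoter. Short fragments of rop and of the pBR322 bom region also appear in the annotation as backbone remnants.

The expression cassette is driven by the tac promoter, a strong trp/lac hybrid, followed by a lac operator. The plasmid carries its own lacI gene with its promoter, so the lac repressor keeps transcription low until it is relieved by IPTG. Downstream of the operator lies the Schistosoma japonicum GST coding sequence, followed after a short linker region by the YAP1 open reading frame, placing GST at the N terminus of YAP as the catalogue states. The feature table does not annotate what the linker contains, so any protease cleavage site there is not documented in this record. A lac promoter/operator with a lacZα fragment and a small yciV fragment are also detected upstream and appear to be carried over from the backbone rather than functional parts of the payload.

The record does not state a specific application. A GST fusion of this kind is generally used to purify recombinant protein on glutathione resin, for example for pull-down or in vitro binding and enzyme-substrate assays involving YAP, a transcriptional co-activator.
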