Addgene plasmid #24637: GST-YAP2
Depositing lab: Kunliang Guan. Depositing organization: University of California, San Diego (UCSD).
Backbone
  Vector backbone: pGEX-KG
  Backbone size w/o insert (bp): 5000
  Vector type: Bacterial Expression
Growth in bacteria
  Bacterial resistance: Ampicillin, 100 μg/mL
  Growth temperature: 37°C
  Growth strain: DH5alpha
  Copy number: High Copy
Gene/Insert
  Gene/Insert name: Yap2 (alt name: (YAP1, isoform 3))
  Species: H. sapiens (human)
  Insert size (bp): 1500
  GenBank ID: NM_001195044.1
  Entrez Gene: YAP1 (a.k.a. COB1, YAP, YAP-1, YAP2, YAP65, YKI)
  Tag / fusion protein: GST (N terminal on insert)
  Cloning method: Restriction Enzyme
  Sequencing primers: 5′ N/A
Terms and licenses: Academic/Nonprofit Terms; Industry Terms: Not Available to Industry
How to cite: GST-YAP2 was a gift from Kunliang Guan (Addgene plasmid # 24637 ; http://n2t.net/addgene:24637 ; RRID:Addgene_24637)
