>Addgene plasmid #24637 | GST-YAP2 | addgene partial sequence | sequence record 30599 | 24637 with pGEX3
GAAGGCAGATCGTCAGTCAGTCACGATGAATTAAGCTTGAGCTCGAGTCGACCTATAACCATGTAAGAAA
GCTTTCTTTATCTAGCTTGGTGGCAGCCAAAACAGACTCCATGTCATTAAGGATGTCAGAACTCAAAGCT
TCCTGCAGACTTGGCATCAGCTCCTCTCCTTCTATGTTCATTCCATCTCCTTCCAGTGTTCCAAGGTCCA
CATTTGTCCCAGGAATGGCTTCAAGGTAGTCTGGGAAACGGTTCTGCTGTGAGGGCAGGGTGCTTTGGTT
GATAGTATCACCTGTATCCATCTCATCCACACTGTTCAGGAAGTCATCTGGGGTTCGAGGGACACTGTAG
CTGCTCATGCTTAGTCCACTGTCTGTACTCTCATCTCGAGAGTGATAGGTGCCACTGTTAAGGAAAGGAT
CTGAGCTATTGGTCGTCATTGTTCTCAATTCCTGAGACATCCCGGGAGAAGACACTGGATTTTGAGTCCC
ACCATCCTGCTCCAGTGTTGGTAACTGGCTACGCAGGGCTAACTCCTGCCGAAGCAGTTCTTGCTGTTTC
AGCCGCAGCCTCTCCTTCTCCATCTGCAGTTGCTGCAGTCGCATCTGTTGCTGCTGGTTGGAGTTGCTGC
CACCCATGACGCCTCCCTGTGGGCTCTGGGGAGCCAGGGGTGGTGGCTGTTTCACTGGAGCACTCTGACT
GATTCTCTGGTTCATGGCAAAACGAGGGTCAAGCCTTGGGTCTAGCCAAGAGGTGGTCTTGTTCTTATGG
TTTATATAGTAAATTTCTCCATCCTGAGTCATGGCTTGTTCCCATCCATCAGGAAGAGGACCTGAAGCCG
AGTTCATCATATTCTGCTGCACTGGTGGACTG
